>Addgene plasmid #21796 | AIRAP 6: AIRAP(1-89).GST,V1.pcDNA3 | depositor full sequence | sequence record 9999 | Author sequence
GACGGATCGGGAGATCTCCCGATCCCCTATGGTCGACTCTCAGTACAATCTGCTCTGATGCCGCATAGTT
AAGCCAGTATCTGCTCCCTGCTTGTGTGTTGGAGGTCGCTGAGTAGTGCGCGAGCAAAATTTAAGCTACA
ACAAGGCAAGGCTTGACCGACAATTGCATGAAGAATCTGCTTAGGGTTAGGCGTTTTGCGCTGCTTCGCG
ATGTACGGGCCAGATATACGCGTTGACATTGATTATTGACTAGTTATTAATAGTAATCAATTACGGGGTC
ATTAGTTCATAGCCCATATATGGAGTTCCGCGTTACATAACTTACGGTAAATGGCCCGCCTGGCTGACCG
CCCAACGACCCCCGCCCATTGACGTCAATAATGACGTATGTTCCCATAGTAACGCCAATAGGGACTTTCC
ATTGACGTCAATGGGTGGACTATTTACGGTAAACTGCCCACTTGGCAGTACATCAAGTGTATCATATGCC
AAGTACGCCCCCTATTGACGTCAATGACGGTAAATGGCCCGCCTGGCATTATGCCCAGTACATGACCTTA
TGGGACTTTCCTACTTGGCAGTACATCTACGTATTAGTCATCGCTATTACCATGGTGATGCGGTTTTGGC
AGTACATCAATGGGCGTGGATAGCGGTTTGACTCACGGGGATTTCCAAGTCTCCACCCCATTGACGTCAA
TGGGAGTTTGTTTTGGCACCAAAATCAACGGGACTTTCCAAAATGTCGTAACAACTCCGCCCCATTGACG
CAAATGGGCGGTAGGCGTGTACGGTGGGAGGTCTATATAAGCAGAGCTCTCTGGCTAACTAGAGAACCCA
CTGCTTACTGGCTTATCGAAATTAATACGACTCACTATAGGGAGACCCAAGCTTGGTACCGAGCTCGGAT
CCACTAGTAACGGCCGCCAGTGTGCTGGAATTCGGCACGAGGGCCTTGAGAGAAGTCGGGCGCTTCGCGG
CGATTGGAGCTGCAGTTTCTACTGCGGTGTCACCGGGATAACCACAAAGGGCACCGCTTGTCTGTCTCCG
CCTCTGACTACCCGTGATACTTAAATACATCTGTGTTTTTGGACAGCATTTATAATGGAGTTTCCTGACT
TGGGGAAGCACTGTTCAGAACCAACTTGCAAACAGCTAGATTTTCTGCCAATAACATGCGACGCCTGTAA
ACAAGATTTCTGTAAAGACCATTTTTCCTACGTGGGTCATAAGTGTCCCTTTGCGTTCAAGAAGGATGTG
CAGGTGCCTGTGTGTCCTCTCTGCAATGCCCCCATCCCTGTGAAGAGAGGTGAGATCCCAGATGTGGTGG
TCGGCGAGCACATGGACAGAGATTGCACCTTTCACCCTGGATATCCATCACACTGGCGGCCGCTCGAGAT
GTCCCCTATACTAGGTTATTGGAAAATTAAGGGCCTTGTGCAACCCACTCGACTTCTTTTGGAATATCTT
GAAGAAAAATATGAAGAGCATTTGTATGAGCGCGATGAAGGTGATAAATGGCGAAACAAAAAGTTTGAAT
TGGGTTTGGAGTTTCCCAATCTTCCTTATTATATTGATGGTGATGTTAAATTAACACAGTCTATGGCCAT
CATACGTTATATAGCTGACAAGCACAACATGTTGGGTGGTTGTCCAAAAGAGCGTGCAGAGATTTCAATG
CTTGAAGGAGCGGTTTTGGATATTAGATACGGTGTTTCGAGAATTGCATATAGTAAAGACTTTGAAACTC
TCAAAGTTGATTTTCTTAGCAAGCTACCTGAAATGCTGAAAATGTTCGAAGATCGTTTATGTCATAAAAC
ATATTTAAATGGTGATCATGTAACCCATCCTGACTTCATGTTGTATGACGCTCTTGATGTTGTTTTATAC
ATGGACCCAATGTGCCTGGATGCGTTCCCAAAATTAGTTTGTTTTAAAAAACGTATTGAAGCTATCCCAC
AAATTGATAAGTACTTGAAATCCAGCAAGTATATAGCATGGCCTTTGCAGGGCTGGCAAGCCACGTTTGG
TGGTGGCGACCATCCTCCAAAATCGGATCTGGTTCCGCGTGGATCCCCGGGAATTTCCGGTGGTGGTGGT
GGAATCTAGAGGGCCCTATTCTATAGTGTCACCTAAATGCTAGAGCTCGCTGATCAGCCTCGACTGTGCC
TTCTAGTTGCCAGCCATCTGTTGTTTGCCCCTCCCCCGTGCCTTCCTTGACCCTGGAAGGTGCCACTCCC
ACTGTCCTTTCCTAATAAAATGAGGAAATTGCATCGCATTGTCTGAGTAGGTGTCATTCTATTCTGGGGG
GTGGGGTGGGGCAGGACAGCAAGGGGGAGGATTGGGAAGACAATAGCAGGCATGCTGGGGATGCGGTGGG
CTCTATGGCTTCTGAGGCGGAAAGAACCAGCTGGGGCTCTAGGGGGTATCCCC
[124 nt withheld, positions 2434-2557]
C
[32 nt withheld, positions 2559-2590]
CA
[57 nt withheld, positions 2593-2649]
A
[49 nt withheld, positions 2651-2699]
CCTTTGACGTTGGAGTCCACGTTCTTT
[37 nt withheld, positions 2727-2763]
ACCCTATCTCGGTCTATTCTTTTGATTTATAAGGGATTTTGGGGATTTCGGCCTATTGGTTAAAAAATGA
GCTGATTTAACAAAAATTTAACGCGAATTAATTCTGTGGAATGTGTGTCAGTTAGGGTGTGGAAAGTCCC
CAGGCTCCCCAGGCAGGCAGAAGTATGCAAAGCATGCATCTCAATTAGTCAGCAACCAGGTGTGGAAAGT
CCCCAGGCTCCCCAGCAGGCAGAAGTATGCAAAGCATGCATCTCAATTAGTCAGCAACCATAGTCCCGCC
CCTAACTCCGCCCATCCCGCCCCTAACTCCGCCCAGTTCCGCCCATTCTCCGCCCCATGGCTGACTAATT
TTTTTTATTTATGCAGAGGCCGAGGCCGCCTCTGCCTCTGAGCTATTCCAGAAGTAGTGAGGAGGCTTTT
TTGGAGGCCTAGGCTTTTGCAAAAAGCTCCCGGGAGCTTGTATATCCATTTTCGGATCTGATCAAGAGAC
AGGATGAGGATCGTTTCGCATGATTGAACAAGATGGATTGCACGCAGGTTCTCCGGCCGCTTGGGTGGAG
AGGCTATTCGGCTATGACTGGGCACAACAGACAATCGGCTGCTCTGATGCCGCCGTGTTCCGGCTGTCAG
CGCAGGGGCGCCCGGTTCTTTTTGTCAAGACCGACCTGTCCGGTGCCCTGAATGAACTGCAGGACGAGGC
AGCGCGGCTATCGTGGCTGGCCACGACGGGCGTTCCTTGCGCAGCTGTGCTCGACGTTGTCACTGAAGCG
GGAAGGGACTGGCTGCTATTGGGCGAAGTGCCGGGGCAGGATCTCCTGTCATCTCACCTTGCTCCTGCCG
AGAAAGTATCCATCATGGCTGATGCAATGCGGCGGCTGCATACGCTTGATCCGGCTACCTGCCCATTCGA
CCACCAAGCGAAACATCGCATCGAGCGAGCACGTACTCGGATGGAAGCCGGTCTTGTCGATCAGGATGAT
CTGGACGAAGAGCATCAGGGGCTCGCGCCAGCCGAACTGTTCGCCAGGCTCAAGGCGCGCATGCCCGACG
GCGAGGATCTCGTCGTGACCCATGGCGATGCCTGCTTGCCGAATATCATGGTGGAAAATGGCCGCTTTTC
TGGATTCATCGACTGTGGCCGGCTGGGTGTGGCGGACCGCTATCAGGACATAGCGTTGGCTACCCGTGAT
ATTGCTGAAGAGCTTGGCGGCGAATGGGCTGACCGCTTCCTCGTGCTTTACGGTATCGCCGCTCCCGATT
CGCAGCGCATCGCCTTCTATCGCCTTCTTGACGAGTTCTTCTGAGCGGGACTCTGGGGTTCGAAATGACC
GACCAAGCGACGCCCAACCTGCCATCACGAGATTTCGATTCCACCGCCGCCTTCTATGAAAGGTTGGGCT
TCGGAATCGTTTTCCGGGACGCCGGCTGGATGATCCTCCAGCGCGGGGATCTCATGCTGGAGTTCTTCGC
CCACCCCAACTTGTTTATTGCAGCTTATAATGGTTACAAATAAAGCAATAGCATCACAAATTTCACAAAT
AAAGCATTTTTTTCACTGCATTCTAGTTGTGGTTTGTCCAAACTCATCAATGTATCTTATCATGTCTGTA
TACCGTCGACCTCTAGCTAGAGCTTGGCGTAATCATGGTCATAGCTGTTTCCTGTGTGAAATTGTTATCC
GCTCACAATTCCACACAACATACGAGCCGGAAGCATAAAGTGTAAAGCCTGGGGTGCCTAATGAGTGAGC
TAACTCACATTAATTGCGTTGCGCTCACTGCCCGCTTTCCAGTCGGGAAACCTGTCGTGCCAGCTGCATT
AATGAATCGGCCAACGCGCGGGGAGAGGCGGTTTGCGTATTGGGCGCTCTTCCGCTTCCTCGCTCACTGA
CTCGCTGCGCTCGGTCGTTCGGCTGCGGCGAGCGGTATCAGCTCACTCAAAGGCGGTAATACGGTTATCC
ACAGAATCAGGGGATAACGCAGGAAAGAACATGTGAGCAAAAGGCCAGCAAAAGGCCAGGAACCGTAAAA
AGGCCGCGTTGCTGGCGTTTTTCCATAGGCTCCGCCCCCCTGACGAGCATCACAAAAATCGACGCTCAAG
TCAGAGGTGGCGAAACCCGACAGGACTATAAAGATACCAGGCGTTTCCCCCTGGAAGCTCCCTCGTGCGC
TCTCCTGTTCCGACCCTGCCGCTTACCGGATACCTGTCCGCCTTTCTCCCTTCGGGAAGCGTGGCGCTTT
CTCAATGCTCACGCTGTAGGTATCTCAGTTCGGTGTAGGTCGTTCGCTCCAAGCTGGGCTGTGTGCACGA
ACCCCCCGTTCAGCCCGACCGCTGCGCCTTATCCGGTAACTATCGTCTTGAGTCCAACCCGGTAAGACAC
GACTTATCGCCACTGGCAGCAGCCACTGGTAACAGGATTAGCAGAGCGAGGTATGTAGGCGGTGCTACAG
AGTTCTTGAAGTGGTGGCCTAACTACGGCTACACTAGAAGGACAGTATTTGGTATCTGCGCTCTGCTGAA
GCCAGTTACCTTCGGAAAAAGAGTTGGTAGCTCTTGATCCGGCAAACAAACCACCGCTGGTAGCGGTGGT
TTTTTTGTTTGCAAGCAGCAGATTACGCGCAGAAAAAAAGGATCTCAAGAAGATCCTTTGATCTTTTCTA
CGGGGTCTGACGCTCAGTGGAACGAAAACTCACGTTAAGGGATTTTGGTCATGAGATTATCAAAAAGGAT
CTTCACCTAGATCCTTTTAAATTAAAAATGAAGTTTTAAATCAATCTAAAGTATATATGAGTAAACTTGG
TCTGACAGTTACCAATGCTTAATCAGTGAGGCACCTATCTCAGCGATCTGTCTATTTCGTTCATCCATAG
TTGCCTGACTCCCCGTCGTGTAGATAACTACGATACGGGAGGGCTTACCATCTGGCCCCAGTGCTGCAAT
GATACCGCGAGACCCACGCTCACCGGCTCCAGATTTATCAGCAATAAACCAGCCAGCCGGAAGGGCCGAG
CGCAGAAGTGGTCCTGCAACTTTATCCGCCTCCATCCAGTCTATTAATTGTTGCCGGGAAGCTAGAGTAA
GTAGTTCGCCAGTTAATAGTTTGCGCAACGTTGTTGCCATTGCTACAGGCATCGTGGTGTCACGCTCGTC
GTTTGGTATGGCTTCATTCAGCTCCGGTTCCCAACGATCAAGGCGAGTTACATGATCCCCCATGTTGTGC
AAAAAAGCGGTTAGCTCCTTCGGTCCTCCGATCGTTGTCAGAAGTAAGTTGGCCGCAGTGTTATCACTCA
TGGTTATGGCAGCACTGCATAATTCTCTTACTGTCATGCCATCCGTAAGATGCTTTTCTGTGACTGGTGA
GTACTCAACCAAGTCATTCTGAGAATAGTGTATGCGGCGACCGAGTTGCTCTTGCCCGGCGTCAATACGG
GATAATACCGCGCCACATAGCAGAACTTTAAAAGTGCTCATCATTGGAAAACGTTCTTCGGGGCGAAAAC
TCTCAAGGATCTTACCGCTGTTGAGATCCAGTTCGATGTAACCCACTCGTGCACCCAACTGATCTTCAGC
ATCTTTTACTTTCACCAGCGTTTCTGGGTGAGCAAAAACAGGAAGGCAAAATGCCGCAAAAAAGGGAATA
AGGGCGACACGGAAATGTTGAATACTCATACTCTTCCTTTTTCAATATTATTGAAGCATTTATCAGGGTT
ATTGTCTCATGAGCGGATACATATTTGAATGTATTTAGAAAAATAAACAAATAGGGGTTCCGCGCACATT
TCCCCGAAAAGTGCCACCTGACGTC
Features (pLannotate 1.2.2; 22 found; start..end, strand, type, name):
     36..80      -  misc_feature   bom (fragment): basis of mobility region from pBR322
    235..614     +  enhancer       CMV enhancer: human cytomegalovirus immediate early enhancer
    615..818     +  promoter       CMV promoter: human cytomegalovirus (CMV) immediate early promoter
    814..847     +  LTR            5' LTR (truncated) (fragment): truncated 5' long terminal repeat (LTR) from HIV-1
    863..881     +  promoter       T7 promoter: promoter for bacteriophage T7 RNA polymerase
   1105..1371    +  CDS            ZFAND2A (fragment): ZFN2A_HUMAN - Experimental evidence at protein level: Swiss-Prot protein existence level 1. From Homo sapiens (Human).
   1399..2052    +  CDS            GST26_SCHJA: Experimental evidence at protein level: Swiss-Prot protein existence level 1. GST isoenzymes appear to play a central role in the parasite detoxification system. Other functions are also suspected including a role in increasing the solubility of haematin in the parasite gut. From Schistosoma japonicum (Blood fluke).
   2120..2138    -  promoter       SP6 promoter: promoter for bacteriophage SP6 RNA polymerase
   2164..2388    +  polyA_signal   bGH poly(A) signal: bovine growth hormone polyadenylation signal
   2392..2413    +  promoter       SV40 promoter (fragment): SV40 enhancer and early promoter
   2434..2862    +  rep_origin     f1 ori (sequence partly withheld): f1 bacteriophage origin of replication; arrow indicates direction of (+) strand synthesis
   2876..3206    +  promoter       SV40 promoter: SV40 enhancer and early promoter
   3273..4064    +  CDS            neo: KKA2_KLEPN - Also known as kan, nptII. Experimental evidence at protein level: Swiss-Prot protein existence level 1. Resistance to kanamycin, neomycin, paromomycin, ribostamycin, butirosin and gentamicin B. From Klebsiella pneumoniae.
   4088..4246    +  CDS            ble (fragment): BLE_KLEPN - Experimental evidence at protein level: Swiss-Prot protein existence level 1. Binding protein with a strong affinity to the bleomycin family of antibiotics. Binds to CL990; an antimitotic-antibiotic compound. From Klebsiella pneumoniae.
   4241..4362    +  polyA_signal   SV40 poly(A) signal: SV40 polyadenylation signal
   4435..4451    -  protein_bind   lac operator: The lac repressor binds to the lac operator to inhibit transcription in E. coli. This inhibition can be relieved by adding lactose or isopropyl-β-D-thiogalactopyranoside (IPTG). lac repressor encoded by lacI
   4459..4489    -  promoter       lac promoter: promoter for the E. coli lac operon
   4504..4525    -  protein_bind   CAP binding site: CAP binding activates transcription in the presence of cAMP. E. coli catabolite activator protein
   4538..4630    -  CDS            lacI (fragment): lac repressor; lacI; The lac repressor binds to the lac operator to inhibit transcription in E. coli. This inhibition can be relieved by adding lactose or isopropyl-β-D-thiogalactopyranoside (IPTG).
   4813..5401    -  rep_origin     ori: high-copy-number ColE1/pMB1/pBR322/pUC origin of replication
   5572..6432    -  CDS            AmpR: β-lactamase; bla; confers resistance to ampicillin, carbenicillin, and related antibiotics
   6433..6537    -  promoter       AmpR promoter: bla
