[The description below was written by a language model from this plasmid's Addgene catalogue record and pLannotate feature annotations shown in this document.]
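Description:
AIRAP 6: AIRAP(1-89).GST,V1.pcDNA3 is a mammalian expression plasmid built on the Invitrogen pcDNA3 backbone. It encodes a truncated form of mouse AIRAP (arsenite-inducible RNA-associated protein, gene Zfand2a) comprising amino acids 1–89, fused at its C terminus to glutathione S-transferase. In the 6,568-nt depositor sequence, the fusion lies downstream of the human CMV immediate-early enhancer and promoter and is terminated by the bovine growth hormone polyadenylation signal. The automated annotation labels the AIRAP fragment by homology to the human ZFAND2A protein, whereas the catalogue entry gives the species as mouse. The GST portion matches the Schistosoma japonicum 26 kDa enzyme. T7 and SP6 phage promoters flank the insert in opposite orientations, as is standard in pcDNA3, and would permit in vitro transcription of either strand.

The plasmid is propagated in E. coli through a high-copy ColE1/pUC-type origin with ampicillin selection from the β-lactamase gene, and an f1 origin is present for single-stranded DNA production. For mammalian cells, a neomycin phosphotransferase gene driven by the SV40 early promoter and followed by an SV40 poly(A) signal allows G418 selection of stable transfectants. Short hits such as the bom, lac-region, ble and HIV LTR fragments appear to be backbone remnants or annotation artefacts rather than functional parts.

The record does not state a specific purpose. However, the GST tag would allow glutathione-affinity capture of the N-terminal AIRAP fragment and its binding partners from transfected cells. This fits a deletion-mapping series associated with work describing AIRAP as an arsenite-inducible protein that associates with the proteasome's 19S regulatory particle.
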