Addgene plasmid #21796: AIRAP 6: AIRAP(1-89).GST,V1.pcDNA3
Depositing lab: David Ron. Depositing organization: NYU Grossman School of Medicine. Publication: An arsenite-inducible 19S regulatory particle-associated protein adapts proteasomes to proteotoxicity. Stanhill A, Haynes CM, Zhang Y, Min G, Steele MC, Kalinina J, Martinez E, Pickart CM, Kong XP, Ron D. Mol Cell. 2006 Sep 15. 23(6):875-85. 10.1016/j.molcel.2006.07.023 PubMed 16973439.
Backbone
  Vector backbone: pcDNA3
  Backbone manufacturer: Invitrogen
  Backbone size w/o insert (bp): 5446
  Vector type: Mammalian Expression
  Selectable markers: Neomycin (select with G418)
Growth in bacteria
  Bacterial resistance: Ampicillin, 100 μg/mL
  Growth temperature: 37°C
  Growth strain: DH5alpha
  Copy number: High Copy
Gene/Insert
  Gene/Insert name: AIRAP
  Species: M. musculus (mouse)
  Insert size (bp): 1122
  Mutation: AA 1-89
  GenBank ID: AF224494
  Entrez Gene: Zfand2a (a.k.a. Airap, AA407930, AU016206)
  Tag / fusion protein: GST (C terminal on insert)
  Cloning method: Restriction Enzyme
  Sequencing primers: 5′ CMV-F; 3′ BGH-rev
Terms and licenses: Academic/Nonprofit Terms; Industry Terms: Not Available to Industry
How to cite: AIRAP 6: AIRAP(1-89).GST,V1.pcDNA3 was a gift from David Ron (Addgene plasmid # 21796 ; http://n2t.net/addgene:21796 ; RRID:Addgene_21796)
