>Addgene plasmid #21796 | AIRAP 6: AIRAP(1-89).GST,V1.pcDNA3 | addgene partial sequence | sequence record 27511 | 21796 with CMV-F
CTCTCTGGCTAACTAGAGAACCCACTGCTTACTGGCTTATCGAAATTAATACGACTCACTATAGGGAGAC
CCAAGCTTGGTACCGAGCTCGGATCCACTAGTAACGGCCGCCAGTGTGCTGGAATTCGGCACGAGGGCCT
TGAGAGAAGTCGGGCGCTTCGCGGCGATTGGAGCTGCAGTTTCTACTGCGGTGTCACCGGGATAACCACA
AAGGGCACCGCTTGTCTGTCTCCGCCTCTGACTACCCGTGATACTTAAATACATCTGTGTTTTTGGACAG
CATTTATAATGGAGTTTCCTGACTTGGGGAAGCACTGTTCAGAACCAACTTGCAAACAGCTAGATTTTCT
GCCAATAACATGCGACGCCTGTAAACAAGATTTCTGTAAAGACCATTTTTCCTACGTGGGTCATAAGTGT
CCCTTTGCGTTCAAGAAGGATGTGCAGGTGCCTGTGTGTCCTCTCTGCAATGCCCCCATCCCTGTGAAGA
GAGGTGAGATCCCAGATGTGGTGGTCGGCGAGCACATGGACAGAGATTGCACCTTTCACCCTGGATATCC
ATCACACTGGCGGCCGCTCGAGATGTCCCCCTATACTANGTTATTGGAAAATTNANNGGCCTTGTGCAAC
CCACTCGACTTCTTTTGGA
